Addgene plasmid #25745: pSLIK-Neo-TGmiR-Luc
Purpose: Control lentiviral vector with Tet-based inducible expression of Luciferase miR30-based shRNA and GFP, constitutive Neomycin resistance gene coexpression.
Depositing lab: Iain Fraser. Depositing organization: California Institute of Technology. Publication: A single lentiviral vector platform for microRNA-based conditional RNA interference and coordinated transgene expression. Shin KJ, Wall EA, Zavzavadjian JR, Santat LA, Liu J, Hwang JI, Rebres R, Roach T, Seaman W, Simon MI, Fraser ID. Proc Natl Acad Sci U S A. 2006 Sep 12. 103(37):13759-64. 10.1073/pnas.0606179103 PubMed 16945906.
Backbone
  Vector backbone: pSLIK
  Backbone manufacturer: Iain Fraser
  Backbone size w/o insert (bp): 13217
  Vector type: Mammalian Expression, Lentiviral, RNAi
Growth in bacteria
  Bacterial resistance: Ampicillin, 100 μg/mL
  Growth temperature: 37°C
  Growth strain: Top10
  Growth instructions: Top10
  Copy number: Unknown
Gene/Insert
  Gene/Insert name: Luciferase miR-shRNA
  Tag / fusion protein: GFP (N terminal on backbone)
  Cloning method: Restriction Enzyme; 5′ cloning site BfuA1 (not destroyed); 3′ cloning site BfuA1 (not destroyed)
  Sequencing primers: 5′ CMV-F; 3′ Neo-R, hUBCpro-R
Resource information
  A portion of this plasmid was derived from a plasmid made by: rtTA- Atze Das, University of Amsterdam; TRE promoter- David Anderson, Caltech; miR30- Greg Hannon, CSHL
Terms and licenses: Academic/Nonprofit Terms; Industry Terms: Not Available to Industry
Depositor comments: Lentivirus; Inducible TRE driven GFP-shRNA; Constitutive Ubi-c driven rtTA3-IRES-Neo Luciferase shRNA sequence is - 5'- CCCGCCTGAAGTCTCTGATTAATAGTGAAGCC ACAGATGTATTAATCAGAGACTTCAGGCGGT
How to cite: pSLIK-Neo-TGmiR-Luc was a gift from Iain Fraser (Addgene plasmid # 25745 ; http://n2t.net/addgene:25745 ; RRID:Addgene_25745)
