[The description below was written by a language model from this plasmid's Addgene catalogue record and pLannotate feature annotations shown in this document.]
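Description:
pSLIK-Neo-TGmiR-Luc is a 13.2 kb HIV-1-based lentiviral vector from the pSLIK ("single lentivector for inducible knockdown") platform, serving as a control construct for doxycycline-inducible, microRNA-based RNA interference in mammalian cells. It is propagated in E. coli through a high-copy ColE1/pUC origin with ampicillin selection. The backbone also carries an f1 origin and an SV40/EM7-driven bleomycin/Zeocin resistance cassette that lies outside the viral genome. Viral RNA is produced from a chimeric CMV enhancer/promoter fused to a truncated 5' LTR. It includes the Ψ packaging signal with a partial gag fragment, the RRE for Rev-dependent nuclear export, the cPPT/CTS, a WPRE, and a truncated 3' LTR followed by a bGH polyadenylation signal.

The payload consists of two expression units in the same orientation. The first, flanked by attB1 and attB2 Gateway recombination scars, is a tetracycline response element with seven tetO copies joined to a minimal CMV promoter. It drives EGFP followed by a luciferase-targeting shRNA embedded between human miR-30a 5' and 3' flanking sequences, so a single Pol II transcript yields both the fluorescent marker and the processed hairpin, and GFP reports shRNA induction. The second unit uses the constitutive human ubiquitin C promoter to express rtTA3, then an EMCV IRES and the neomycin phosphotransferase gene. Transduced cells can therefore be selected with G418 and continuously supply the transactivator that switches on the TRE in the presence of doxycycline. Because luciferase is not an endogenous mammalian gene, the construct typically serves as a non-targeting control alongside gene-specific pSLIK knockdown vectors, or for silencing a luciferase reporter.
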