Features (pLannotate 1.2.2; 43 found; start..end, strand, type, name):
     31..83      -  misc_feature   bom (fragment): basis of mobility region from pBR322
    238..617     +  enhancer       CMV enhancer: human cytomegalovirus immediate early enhancer
    618..817     +  promoter       CMV promoter: human cytomegalovirus (CMV) immediate early promoter
    835..1015    +  LTR            5' LTR (truncated): truncated 5' long terminal repeat (LTR) from HIV-1
   1062..1187    +  misc_feature   HIV-1 Ψ: packaging signal of human immunodeficiency virus type 1
   1171..1534    +  CDS            HIV-1 gag (fragment): gag protein from human immunodeficiency virus 1; gag
   1680..1913    +  misc_feature   RRE: The Rev response element (RRE) of HIV-1 allows for Rev-dependent mRNA export from the nucleus to the cytoplasm.
   2290..2390    +  CDS            Rev (fragment): human immunodeficiency virus 1 (HIV-1) Rev protein; rev; enhances nuclear export of unspliced and incompletely spliced viral mRNAs
   2440..2557    +  misc_feature   cPPT/CTS: central polypurine tract and central termination sequence of HIV-1
   2610..2634    +  protein_bind   attB1: mutant version of attB; recombination site for the Gateway® BP reaction BP Clonase™
   2673..2943    +  protein_bind   tetracycline response element: contains seven copies of the tetracycline operator tetO tetracycline repressor TetR
   2954..2971    +  misc_feature   MCS (fragment): pUC18/19 multiple cloning site
   2976..3014    +  promoter       minimal CMV promoter: human cytomegalovirus (CMV) immediate early promoter
   3121..3840    +  CDS            EGFP: the original enhanced GFP (Yang et al., 1996) mammalian codon-optimized
   3872..3965    +  ncRNA          5' miR-30a: sequence upstream of the 71-nt precursor of the human miR-30a microRNA (Zeng et al., 2002) miRNA
   4077..4189    +  ncRNA          3' miR-30a: sequence downstream of the 71-nt precursor of the human miR-30a microRNA (Zeng et al., 2002) miRNA
   4228..4252    -  protein_bind   attB2: mutant version of attB; recombination site for the Gateway® BP reaction BP Clonase™
   4299..5510    +  promoter       UbC promoter: human ubiquitin C promoter
   5569..6266    +  CDS            rtTA3 (fragment): reverse tetracycline transactivator 3 activates expression from Tet-responsive promoters in the presence of doxycycline
   6196..6306    +  CDS            VP48: 3 tandem repeats of the minimal activation domain of herpes simplex virus VP16 (Cheng et al., 2013)
   6353..6927    +  misc_feature   IRES: internal ribosome entry site (IRES) of the encephalomyocarditis virus (EMCV)
   6943..7737    +  CDS            NeoR/KanR: aminoglycoside phosphotransferase from Tn5; aph(3')-II (or nptII); confers resistance to neomycin, kanamycin, and G418 (Geneticin®)
   7765..7848    +  CDS            large T antigen (fragment): large T antigen from SV40 (simian virus 40)
   7882..7905    +  misc_feature   MCS (fragment): pBluescript multiple cloning site
   7905..8493    +  misc_feature   WPRE: woodchuck hepatitis virus posttranscriptional regulatory element
   8494..8513    +  misc_feature   MCS (fragment): pBluescript multiple cloning site
   8515..9015    +  CDS            nef (fragment): NEF_HV1LA - Experimental evidence at protein level: Swiss-Prot protein existence level 1. Extracellular Nef protein targets CD4(+) T-lymphocytes for apoptosis by interacting with CXCR4 surface receptors. From Human immunodeficiency virus type 1 group M subtype B (isolate Lai) (HIV-1).
   9022..9202    +  LTR            5' LTR (truncated): truncated 5' long terminal repeat (LTR) from HIV-1
   9234..9458    +  polyA_signal   bGH poly(A) signal: bovine growth hormone polyadenylation signal
   9462..9483    +  promoter       SV40 promoter (fragment): SV40 enhancer and early promoter
   9504..9932    +  rep_origin     f1 ori (sequence partly withheld): f1 bacteriophage origin of replication; arrow indicates direction of (+) strand synthesis
   9946..10275   +  promoter       SV40 promoter: SV40 enhancer and early promoter
  10323..10370   +  promoter       EM7 promoter: synthetic bacterial promoter&nbsp
  10389..10763   +  CDS            BleoR: antibiotic-binding protein; Sh ble from Streptoalloteichus hindustanus; confers resistance to bleomycin, phleomycin, and Zeocin™
  10773..10898   +  CDS            ble (fragment): BLE_KLEPN - Experimental evidence at protein level: Swiss-Prot protein existence level 1. Binding protein with a strong affinity to the bleomycin family of antibiotics. Binds to CL990; an antimitotic-antibiotic compound. From Klebsiella pneumoniae.
  10893..11014   +  polyA_signal   SV40 poly(A) signal: SV40 polyadenylation signal
  11085..11107   -  protein_bind   lac operator (fragment): The lac repressor binds to the lac operator to inhibit transcription in E. coli. This inhibition can be relieved by adding lactose or isopropyl-β-D-thiogalactopyranoside (IPTG). lac repressor encoded by lacI
  11111..11141   -  promoter       lac promoter: promoter for the E. coli lac operon
  11156..11177   -  protein_bind   CAP binding site: CAP binding activates transcription in the presence of cAMP. E. coli catabolite activator protein
  11190..11282   -  CDS            lacI (fragment): lac repressor; lacI; The lac repressor binds to the lac operator to inhibit transcription in E. coli. This inhibition can be relieved by adding lactose or isopropyl-β-D-thiogalactopyranoside (IPTG).
  11465..12053   -  rep_origin     ori: high-copy-number ColE1/pMB1/pBR322/pUC origin of replication
  12224..13084   -  CDS            AmpR: β-lactamase; bla; confers resistance to ampicillin, carbenicillin, and related antibiotics
  13085..13189   -  promoter       AmpR promoter: bla
>Addgene plasmid #25745 | pSLIK-Neo-TGmiR-Luc | depositor full sequence | sequence record 12070 | Author sequence
GTCGACGGATCGGGAGATCTCCCGATCCCCTATGGTGCACTCTCAGTACAATCTGCTCTGATGCCGCATA
GTTAAGCCAGTATCTGCTCCCTGCTTGTGTGTTGGAGGTCGCTGAGTAGTGCGCGAGCAAAATTTAAGCT
ACAACAAGGCAAGGCTTGACCGACAATTGCATGAAGAATCTGCTTAGGGTTAGGCGTTTTGCGCTGCTTC
GCGATGTACGGGCCAGATATACGCGTTGACATTGATTATTGACTAGTTATTAATAGTAATCAATTACGGG
GTCATTAGTTCATAGCCCATATATGGAGTTCCGCGTTACATAACTTACGGTAAATGGCCCGCCTGGCTGA
CCGCCCAACGACCCCCGCCCATTGACGTCAATAATGACGTATGTTCCCATAGTAACGCCAATAGGGACTT
TCCATTGACGTCAATGGGTGGAGTATTTACGGTAAACTGCCCACTTGGCAGTACATCAAGTGTATCATAT
GCCAAGTACGCCCCCTATTGACGTCAATGACGGTAAATGGCCCGCCTGGCATTATGCCCAGTACATGACC
TTATGGGACTTTCCTACTTGGCAGTACATCTACGTATTAGTCATCGCTATTACCATGGTGATGCGGTTTT
GGCAGTACATCAATGGGCGTGGATAGCGGTTTGACTCACGGGGATTTCCAAGTCTCCACCCCATTGACGT
CAATGGGAGTTTGTTTTGGCACCAAAATCAACGGGACTTTCCAAAATGTCGTAACAACTCCGCCCCATTG
ACGCAAATGGGCGGTAGGCGTGTACGGTGGGAGGTCTATATAAGCAGCGCGTTTTGCCTGTACTGGGTCT
CTCTGGTTAGACCAGATCTGAGCCTGGGAGCTCTCTGGCTAACTAGGGAACCCACTGCTTAAGCCTCAAT
AAAGCTTGCCTTGAGTGCTTCAAGTAGTGTGTGCCCGTCTGTTGTGTGACTCTGGTAACTAGAGATCCCT
CAGACCCTTTTAGTCAGTGTGGAAAATCTCTAGCAGTGGCGCCCGAACAGGGACTTGAAAGCGAAAGGGA
AACCAGAGGAGCTCTCTCGACGCAGGACTCGGCTTGCTGAAGCGCGCACGGCAAGAGGCGAGGGGCGGCG
ACTGGTGAGTACGCCAAAAATTTTGACTAGCGGAGGCTAGAAGGAGAGAGATGGGTGCGAGAGCGTCAGT
ATTAAGCGGGGGAGAATTAGATCGCGATGGGAAAAAATTCGGTTAAGGCCAGGGGGAAAGAAAAAATATA
AATTAAAACATATAGTATGGGCAAGCAGGGAGCTAGAACGATTCGCAGTTAATCCTGGCCTGTTAGAAAC
ATCAGAAGGCTGTAGACAAATACTGGGACAGCTACAACCATCCCTTCAGACAGGATCAGAAGAACTTAGA
TCATTATATAATACAGTAGCAACCCTCTATTGTGTGCATCAAAGGATAGAGATAAAAGACACCAAGGAAG
CTTTAGACAAGATAGAGGAAGAGCAAAACAAAAGTAAGACCACCGCACAGCAAGCGGCCGCTGATCTTCA
GACCTGGAGGAGGAGATATGAGGGACAATTGGAGAAGTGAATTATATAAATATAAAGTAGTAAAAATTGA
ACCATTAGGAGTAGCACCCACCAAGGCAAAGAGAAGAGTGGTGCAGAGAGAAAAAAGAGCAGTGGGAATA
GGAGCTTTGTTCCTTGGGTTCTTGGGAGCAGCAGGAAGCACTATGGGCGCAGCGTCAATGACGCTGACGG
TACAGGCCAGACAATTATTGTCTGGTATAGTGCAGCAGCAGAACAATTTGCTGAGGGCTATTGAGGCGCA
ACAGCATCTGTTGCAACTCACAGTCTGGGGCATCAAGCAGCTCCAGGCAAGAATCCTGGCTGTGGAAAGA
TACCTAAAGGATCAACAGCTCCTGGGGATTTGGGGTTGCTCTGGAAAACTCATTTGCACCACTGCTGTGC
CTTGGAATGCTAGTTGGAGTAATAAATCTCTGGAACAGATTTGGAATCACACGACCTGGATGGAGTGGGA
CAGAGAAATTAACAATTACACAAGCTTAATACACTCCTTAATTGAAGAATCGCAAAACCAGCAAGAAAAG
AATGAACAAGAATTATTGGAATTAGATAAATGGGCAAGTTTGTGGAATTGGTTTAACATAACAAATTGGC
TGTGGTATATAAAATTATTCATAATGATAGTAGGAGGCTTGGTAGGTTTAAGAATAGTTTTTGCTGTACT
TTCTATAGTGAATAGAGTTAGGCAGGGATATTCACCATTATCGTTTCAGACCCACCTCCCAACCCCGAGG
GGACCCGACAGGCCCGAAGGAATAGAAGAAGAAGGTGGAGAGAGAGACAGAGACAGATCCATTCGATTAG
TGAACGGATCGGCACTGCGTGCGCCAATTCTGCAGACAAATGGCAGTATTCATCCACAATTTTAAAAGAA
AAGGGGGGATTGGGGGGTACAGTGCAGGGGAAAGAATAGTAGACATAATAGCAACAGACATACAAACTAA
AGAATTACAAAAACAAATTACAAAAATTCAAAATTTTCGGGTTTATTACAGGGACAGCAGAGATCCAGTT
TGGTTAATTCTAGACAGTTACAAGTTTGTACAAAAAAGCAGGCTTTAAAGGAACCAATTCAGTCGACTGG
ATCCTTTACCACTCCCTATCAGTGATAGAGAAAAGTGAAAGTCGAGTTTACCACTCCCTATCAGTGATAG
AGAAAAGTGAAAGTCGAGTTTACCACTCCCTATCAGTGATAGAGAAAAGTGAAAGTCGAGTTTACCACTC
CCTATCAGTGATAGAGAAAAGTGAAAGTCGAGTTTACCACTCCCTATCAGTGATAGAGAAAAGTGAAAGT
CGAGTTTACCACTCCCTATCAGTGATAGAGAAAAGTGAAAGTCGAGTTTACCACTCCCTATCAGTGATAG
AGAAAAGTGAAAGTCGAGCTCGGTACCCGGGTCGAGGTAGGCGTGTACGGTGGGAGGCCTATATAAGCAG
AGCTCGTTTAGTGAACCGTCAGATCGCCTGGAGACGCCATCCACGCTGTTTTGACCTCCATAGAAGACAC
CGGGACCGATCCAGCCTCCGCGGCCCCGAACTAGTCCACCATGGTGAGCAAGGGCGAGGAGCTGTTCACC
GGGGTGGTGCCCATCCTGGTCGAGCTGGACGGCGACGTAAACGGCCACAAGTTCAGCGTGTCCGGCGAGG
GCGAGGGCGATGCCACCTACGGCAAGCTGACCCTGAAGTTCATCTGCACCACCGGCAAGCTGCCCGTGCC
CTGGCCCACCCTCGTGACCACCCTGACCTACGGCGTGCAGTGCTTCAGCCGCTACCCCGACCACATGAAG
CAGCACGACTTCTTCAAGTCCGCCATGCCCGAAGGCTACGTCCAGGAGCGCACCATCTTCTTCAAGGACG
ACGGCAACTACAAGACCCGCGCCGAGGTGAAGTTCGAGGGCGACACCCTGGTGAACCGCATCGAGCTGAA
GGGCATCGACTTCAAGGAGGACGGCAACATCCTGGGGCACAAGCTGGAGTACAACTACAACAGCCACAAC
GTCTATATCATGGCCGACAAGCAGAAGAACGGCATCAAGGTGAACTTCAAGATCCGCCACAACATCGAGG
ACGGCAGCGTGCAGCTCGCCGACCACTACCAGCAGAACACCCCCATCGGCGACGGCCCCGTGCTGCTGCC
CGACAACCACTACCTGAGCACCCAGTCCGCCCTGAGCAAAGACCCCAACGAGAAGCGCGATCACATGGTC
CTGCTGGAGTTCGTGACCGCCGCCGGGATCACTCTCGGCATGGACGAGCTGTACAAGTAAACTAGTCGAC
TAGGGATAACAGGGTAATTGTTTGAATGAGGCTTCAGTACTTTACAGAATCGTTGCCTGCACATCTTGGA
AACACTTGCTGGGATTACTTCTTCAGGTTAACCCAACAGAAGGCTCGAGAAGGTATATTGCTGTTGACAG
TGAGCGCCCGCCTGAAGTCTCTGATTAATAGTGAAGCCACAGATGTATTAATCAGAGACTTCAGGCGGTT
GCCTACTGCCTCGGAATTCAAGGGGCTACTTTAGGAGCAATTATCTTGTTTACTAAAACTGAATACCTTG
CTATCTCTTTGATACATTTTTACAAAGCTGAATTAAAATGGTATAAATTAAATCACTTTTTTCAATTGGA
AGACTAATGCGTTTTCGAGATATCTAGACCCAGCTTTCTTGTACAAAGTGGTTAACATCTCGAGCCATAA
AGATGGTTAATTAACCCACCCAAGATCTGGCCTCCGCGCCGGGTTTTGGCGCCTCCCGCGGGCGCCCCCC
TCCTCACGGCGAGCGCTGCCACGTCAGACGAAGGGCGCAGCGAGCGTCCTGATCCTTCCGCCCGGACGCT
CAGGACAGCGGCCCGCTGCTCATAAGACTCGGCCTTAGAACCCCAGTATCAGCAGAAGGACATTTTAGGA
CGGGACTTGGGTGACTCTAGGGCACTGGTTTTCTTTCCAGAGAGCGGAACAGGCGAGGAAAAGTAGTCCC
TTCTCGGCGATTCTGCGGAGGGATCTCCGTGGGGCGGTGAACGCCGATGATTATATAAGGACGCGCCGGG
TGTGGCACAGCTAGTTCCGTCGCAGCCGGGATTTGGGTCGCGGTTCTTGTTTGTGGATCGCTGTGATCGT
CACTTGGTGAGTAGCGGGCTGCTGGGCTGGCCGGGGCTTTCGTGGCCGCCGGGCCGCTCGGTGGGACGGA
AGCGTGTGGAGAGACCGCCAAGGGCTGTAGTCTGGGTCCGCGAGCAAGGTTGCCCTGAACTGGGGGTTGG
GGGGAGCGCAGCAAAATGGCGGCTGTTCCCGAGTCTTGAATGGAAGACGCTTGTGAGGCGGGCTGTGAGG
TCGTTGAAACAAGGTGGGGGGCATGGTGGGCGGCAAGAACCCAAGGTCTTGAGGCCTTCGCTAATGCGGG
AAAGCTCTTATTCGGGTGAGATGGGCTGGGGCACCATCTGGGGACCCTGACGTGAAGTTTGTCACTGACT
GGAGAACTCGGTTTGTCGTCTGTTGCGGGGGCGGCAGTTATGGCGGTGCCGTTGGGCAGTGCACCCGTAC
CTTTGGGAGCGCGCGCCCTCGTCGTGTCGTGACGTCACCCGTTCTGTTGGCTTATAATGCAGGGTGGGGC
CACCTGCCGGTAGGTGTGCGGTAGGCTTTTCTCCGTCGCAGGACGCAGGGTTCGGGCCTAGGGTAGGCTC
TCCTGAATCGACAGGCGCCGGACCTCTGGTGAGGGGAGGGATAAGTGAGGCGTCAGTTTCTTTGGTCGGT
TTTATGTACCTATCTTCTTAAGTAGCTGAAGCTCCGGTTTTGAACTATGCGCTCGGGGTTGGCGAGTGTG
TTTTGTGAAGTTTTTTAGGCACCTTTTGAAATGTAATCATTTGGGTCAATATGTAATTTTCAGTGTTAGA
CTAGTAAATTGTCCGCTAAATTCTGGCCGTTTTTGGCTTTTTTGTTAGACGAAGCTTGGTACCGAGCTCG
GATCTCCACCCCGTACCGGTCCTGCAGTCGAATTCACCATGTCTAGACTGGACAAGAGCAAAGTCATAAA
CGGAGCTCTGGAATTACTCAATGGTGTCGGTATCGAAGGCCTGACGACAAGGAAACTCGCTCAAAAGCTG
GGAGTTGAGCAGCCTACCCTGTACTGGCACGTGAAGAACAAGCGGGCCCTGCTCGATGCCCTGCCAATCG
AGATGCTGGACAGGCATCATACCCACTTCTGCCCCCTGGAAGGCGAGTCATGGCAAGACTTTCTGCGGAA
CAACGCCAAGTCATACCGCTGTGCTCTCCTCTCACATCGCGACGGGGCTAAAGTGCATCTCGGCACCCGC
CCAACAGAGAAACAGTACGAAACCCTGGAAAATCAGCTCGCGTTCCTGTGTCAGCAAGGCTTCTCCCTGG
AGAACGCACTGTACGCTCTGTCCGCCGTGGGCCACTTTACACTGGGCTGCGTATTGGAGGAACAGGAGCA
TCAAGTAGCAAAAGAGGAAAGAGAGACACCTACCACCGATTCTATGCCCCCACTTCTGAGACAAGCAATT
GAGCTGTTCGACCGGCAGGGAGCCGAACCTGCCTTCCTTTTCGGCCTGGAACTAATCATATGTGGCCTGG
AGAAACAGCTAAAGTGCGAAAGCGGCGGGCCGACCGACGCCCTTGACGATTTTGACTTAGACATGCTCCC
AGCCGATGCCCTTGACGACTTTGACCTTGATATGCTGCCTGCTGACGCTCTTGACGATTTTGACCTTGAC
ATGCTCCCCGGGTAACTAAGTAAGGATCCGCGGCCGCACTAGAGGAATTCCGCCCCTCTCCCTCCCCCCC
CCCTAACGTTACTGGCCGAAGCCGCTTGGAATAAGGCCGGTGTGTGTTTGTCTATATGTTATTTTCCACC
ATATTGCCGTCTTTTGGCAATGTGAGGGCCCGGAAACCTGGCCCTGTCTTCTTGACGAGCATTCCTAGGG
GTCTTTCCCCTCTCGCCAAAGGAATGCAAGGTCTGTTGAATGTCGTGAAGGAAGCAGTTCCTCTGGAAGC
TTCTTGAAGACAAACAACGTCTGTAGCGACCCTTTGCAGGCAGCGGAACCCCCCACCTGGCGACAGGTGC
CTCTGCGGCCAAAAGCCACGTGTATAAGATACACCTGCAAAGGCGGCACAACCCCAGTGCCACGTTGTGA
GTTGGATAGTTGTGGAAAGAGTCAAATGGCTCTCCTCAAGCGTAGTCAACAAGGGGCTGAAGGATGCCCA
GAAGGTACCCCATTGTATGGGAATCTGATCTGGGGCCTCGGTGCACATGCTTTACATGTGTTTAGTCGAG
GTTAAAAAAACGTCTAGGCCCCCCGAACCACGGGGACGTGGTTTTCCTTTGAAAAACACGATGATAAGCT
TACCGGTCCACCATGATTGAACAAGATGGATTGCACGCAGGTTCTCCGGCCGCTTGGGTGGAGAGGCTAT
TCGGCTATGACTGGGCACAACAGACAATCGGCTGCTCTGATGCCGCCGTGTTCCGGCTGTCAGCGCAGGG
GCGCCCGGTTCTTTTTGTCAAGACCGACCTGTCCGGTGCCCTGAATGAACTGCAAGACGAGGCAGCGCGG
CTATCGTGGCTGGCCACGACGGGCGTTCCTTGCGCAGCTGTGCTCGACGTTGTCACTGAAGCGGGAAGGG
ACTGGCTGCTATTGGGCGAAGTGCCGGGGCAGGATCTCCTGTCATCTCACCTTGCTCCTGCCGAGAAAGT
ATCCATCATGGCTGATGCAATGCGGCGGCTGCATACGCTTGATCCGGCTACCTGCCCATTCGACCACCAA
GCGAAACATCGCATCGAGCGAGCACGTACTCGGATGGAAGCCGGTCTTGTCGATCAGGATGATCTGGACG
AAGAGCATCAGGGGCTCGCGCCAGCCGAACTGTTCGCCAGGCTCAAGGCGAGCATGCCCGACGGCGAGGA
TCTCGTCGTGACCCATGGCGATGCCTGCTTGCCGAATATCATGGTGGAAAATGGCCGCTTTTCTGGATTC
ATCGACTGTGGCCGGCTGGGTGTGGCGGACCGCTATCAGGACATAGCGTTGGCTACCCGTGATATTGCTG
AAGAGCTTGGCGGCGAATGGGCTGACCGCTTCCTCGTGCTTTACGGTATCGCCGCTCCCGATTCGCAGCG
CATCGCCTTCTATCGCCTTCTTGACGAGTTCTTCTGATGTACAAGTAAAGCGGCCGCGACTCTAGATCAT
AATCAGCCATACCACATTTGTAGAGGTTTTACTTGCTTTAAAAAACCTCCCACACCTCCCCCTGAACCTG
AAACATAAAATGAATGCAATTGTTGTTGTTTAGTCCCTCCCAATTCGATATCAAGCTTATCGATAATCAA
CCTCTGGATTACAAAATTTGTGAAAGATTGACTGGTATTCTTAACTATGTTGCTCCTTTTACGCTATGTG
GATACGCTGCTTTAATGCCTTTGTATCATGCTATTGCTTCCCGTATGGCTTTCATTTTCTCCTCCTTGTA
TAAATCCTGGTTGCTGTCTCTTTATGAGGAGTTGTGGCCCGTTGTCAGGCAACGTGGCGTGGTGTGCACT
GTGTTTGCTGACGCAACCCCCACTGGTTGGGGCATTGCCACCACCTGTCAGCTCCTTTCCGGGACTTTCG
CTTTCCCCCTCCCTATTGCCACGGCGGAACTCATCGCCGCCTGCCTTGCCCGCTGCTGGACAGGGGCTCG
GCTGTTGGGCACTGACAATTCCGTGGTGTTGTCGGGGAAATCATCGTCCTTTCCTTGGCTGCTCGCCTGT
GTTGCCACCTGGATTCTGCGCGGGACGTCCTTCTGCTACGTCCCTTCGGCCCTCAATCCAGCGGACCTTC
CTTCCCGCGGCCTGCTGCCGGCTCTGCGGCCTCTTCCGCGTCTTCGCCTTCGCCCTCAGACGAGTCGGAT
CTCCCTTTGGGCCGCCTCCCCGCATCGATACCGTCGACCTCGATCGAGACCTAGAAAAACATGGAGCAAT
CACAAGTAGCAATACAGCAGCTACCAATGCTGATTGTGCCTGGCTAGAAGCACAAGAGGAGGAGGAGGTG
GGTTTTCCAGTCACACCTCAGGTACCTTTAAGACCAATGACTTACAAGGCAGCTGTAGATCTTAGCCACT
TTTTAAAAGAAAAGGGGGGACTGGAAGGGCTAATTCACTCCCAACGAAGACAAGATATCCTTGATCTGTG
GATCTACCACACACAAGGCTACTTCCCTGATTGGCAGAACTACACACCAGGGCCAGGGATCAGATATCCA
CTGACCTTTGGATGGTGCTACAAGCTAGTACCAGTTGAGCAAGAGAAGGTAGAAGAAGCCAATGAAGGAG
AGAACACCCGCTTGTTACACCCTGTGAGCCTGCATGGGATGGATGACCCGGAGAGAGAAGTATTAGAGTG
GAGGTTTGACAGCCGCCTAGCATTTCATCACATGGCCCGAGAGCTGCATCCGGACTGTACTGGGTCTCTC
TGGTTAGACCAGATCTGAGCCTGGGAGCTCTCTGGCTAACTAGGGAACCCACTGCTTAAGCCTCAATAAA
GCTTGCCTTGAGTGCTTCAAGTAGTGTGTGCCCGTCTGTTGTGTGACTCTGGTAACTAGAGATCCCTCAG
ACCCTTTTAGTCAGTGTGGAAAATCTCTAGCAGGGCCCGTTTAAACCCGCTGATCAGCCTCGACTGTGCC
TTCTAGTTGCCAGCCATCTGTTGTTTGCCCCTCCCCCGTGCCTTCCTTGACCCTGGAAGGTGCCACTCCC
ACTGTCCTTTCCTAATAAAATGAGGAAATTGCATCGCATTGTCTGAGTAGGTGTCATTCTATTCTGGGGG
GTGGGGTGGGGCAGGACAGCAAGGGGGAGGATTGGGAAGACAATAGCAGGCATGCTGGGGATGCGGTGGG
CTCTATGGCTTCTGAGGCGGAAAGAACCAGCTGGGGCTCTAGGGGGTATCCCC
[124 nt withheld, positions 9504-9627]
C
[91 nt withheld, positions 9629-9719]
A
[49 nt withheld, positions 9721-9769]
CCTTTGACGTTGGAGTCCACGTTCTTT
[37 nt withheld, positions 9797-9833]
ACCCTATCTCGGTCTATTCTTTTGATTTATAAGGGATTTTGCCGATTTCGGCCTATTGGTTAAAAAATGA
GCTGATTTAACAAAAATTTAACGCGAATTAATTCTGTGGAATGTGTGTCAGTTAGGGTGTGGAAAGTCCC
CAGGCTCCCCAGCAGGCAGAAGTATGCAAAGCATGCATCTCAATTAGTCAGCAACCAGGTGTGGAAAGTC
CCCAGGCTCCCCAGCAGGCAGAAGTATGCAAAGCATGCATCTCAATTAGTCAGCAACCATAGTCCCGCCC
CTAACTCCGCCCATCCCGCCCCTAACTCCGCCCAGTTCCGCCCATTCTCCGCCCCATGGCTGACTAATTT
TTTTTATTTATGCAGAGGCCGAGGCCGCCTCTGCCTCTGAGCTATTCCAGAAGTAGTGAGGAGGCTTTTT
TGGAGGCCTAGGCTTTTGCAAAAAGCTCCCGGGAGCTTGTATATCCATTTTCGGATCTGATCAGCACGTG
TTGACAATTAATCATCGGCATAGTATATCGGCATAGTATAATACGACAAGGTGAGGAACTAAACCATGGC
CAAGTTGACCAGTGCCGTTCCGGTGCTCACCGCGCGCGACGTCGCCGGAGCGGTCGAGTTCTGGACCGAC
CGGCTCGGGTTCTCCCGGGACTTCGTGGAGGACGACTTCGCCGGTGTGGTCCGGGACGACGTGACCCTGT
TCATCAGCGCGGTCCAGGACCAGGTGGTGCCGGACAACACCCTGGCCTGGGTGTGGGTGCGCGGCCTGGA
CGAGCTGTACGCCGAGTGGTCGGAGGTCGTGTCCACGAACTTCCGGGACGCCTCCGGGCCGGCCATGACC
GAGATCGGCGAGCAGCCGTGGGGGCGGGAGTTCGCCCTGCGCGACCCGGCCGGCAACTGCGTGCACTTCG
TGGCCGAGGAGCAGGACTGACACGTGCTACGAGATTTCGATTCCACCGCCGCCTTCTATGAAAGGTTGGG
CTTCGGAATCGTTTTCCGGGACGCCGGCTGGATGATCCTCCAGCGCGGGGATCTCATGCTGGAGTTCTTC
GCCCACCCCAACTTGTTTATTGCAGCTTATAATGGTTACAAATAAAGCAATAGCATCACAAATTTCACAA
ATAAAGCATTTTTTTCACTGCATTCTAGTTGTGGTTTGTCCAAACTCATCAATGTATCTTATCATGTCTG
TATACCGTCGACCTCTAGCTAGAGCTTGGCGTAATCATGGTCATAGCTGTTTCCTGTGTGAAATTGTTAT
CCGCTCACAATTCCACACAACATACGAGCCGGAAGCATAAAGTGTAAAGCCTGGGGTGCCTAATGAGTGA
GCTAACTCACATTAATTGCGTTGCGCTCACTGCCCGCTTTCCAGTCGGGAAACCTGTCGTGCCAGCTGCA
TTAATGAATCGGCCAACGCGCGGGGAGAGGCGGTTTGCGTATTGGGCGCTCTTCCGCTTCCTCGCTCACT
GACTCGCTGCGCTCGGTCGTTCGGCTGCGGCGAGCGGTATCAGCTCACTCAAAGGCGGTAATACGGTTAT
CCACAGAATCAGGGGATAACGCAGGAAAGAACATGTGAGCAAAAGGCCAGCAAAAGGCCAGGAACCGTAA
AAAGGCCGCGTTGCTGGCGTTTTTCCATAGGCTCCGCCCCCCTGACGAGCATCACAAAAATCGACGCTCA
AGTCAGAGGTGGCGAAACCCGACAGGACTATAAAGATACCAGGCGTTTCCCCCTGGAAGCTCCCTCGTGC
GCTCTCCTGTTCCGACCCTGCCGCTTACCGGATACCTGTCCGCCTTTCTCCCTTCGGGAAGCGTGGCGCT
TTCTCATAGCTCACGCTGTAGGTATCTCAGTTCGGTGTAGGTCGTTCGCTCCAAGCTGGGCTGTGTGCAC
GAACCCCCCGTTCAGCCCGACCGCTGCGCCTTATCCGGTAACTATCGTCTTGAGTCCAACCCGGTAAGAC
ACGACTTATCGCCACTGGCAGCAGCCACTGGTAACAGGATTAGCAGAGCGAGGTATGTAGGCGGTGCTAC
AGAGTTCTTGAAGTGGTGGCCTAACTACGGCTACACTAGAAGAACAGTATTTGGTATCTGCGCTCTGCTG
AAGCCAGTTACCTTCGGAAAAAGAGTTGGTAGCTCTTGATCCGGCAAACAAACCACCGCTGGTAGCGGTG
GTTTTTTTGTTTGCAAGCAGCAGATTACGCGCAGAAAAAAAGGATCTCAAGAAGATCCTTTGATCTTTTC
TACGGGGTCTGACGCTCAGTGGAACGAAAACTCACGTTAAGGGATTTTGGTCATGAGATTATCAAAAAGG
ATCTTCACCTAGATCCTTTTAAATTAAAAATGAAGTTTTAAATCAATCTAAAGTATATATGAGTAAACTT
GGTCTGACAGTTACCAATGCTTAATCAGTGAGGCACCTATCTCAGCGATCTGTCTATTTCGTTCATCCAT
AGTTGCCTGACTCCCCGTCGTGTAGATAACTACGATACGGGAGGGCTTACCATCTGGCCCCAGTGCTGCA
ATGATACCGCGAGACCCACGCTCACCGGCTCCAGATTTATCAGCAATAAACCAGCCAGCCGGAAGGGCCG
AGCGCAGAAGTGGTCCTGCAACTTTATCCGCCTCCATCCAGTCTATTAATTGTTGCCGGGAAGCTAGAGT
AAGTAGTTCGCCAGTTAATAGTTTGCGCAACGTTGTTGCCATTGCTACAGGCATCGTGGTGTCACGCTCG
TCGTTTGGTATGGCTTCATTCAGCTCCGGTTCCCAACGATCAAGGCGAGTTACATGATCCCCCATGTTGT
GCAAAAAAGCGGTTAGCTCCTTCGGTCCTCCGATCGTTGTCAGAAGTAAGTTGGCCGCAGTGTTATCACT
CATGGTTATGGCAGCACTGCATAATTCTCTTACTGTCATGCCATCCGTAAGATGCTTTTCTGTGACTGGT
GAGTACTCAACCAAGTCATTCTGAGAATAGTGTATGCGGCGACCGAGTTGCTCTTGCCCGGCGTCAATAC
GGGATAATACCGCGCCACATAGCAGAACTTTAAAAGTGCTCATCATTGGAAAACGTTCTTCGGGGCGAAA
ACTCTCAAGGATCTTACCGCTGTTGAGATCCAGTTCGATGTAACCCACTCGTGCACCCAACTGATCTTCA
GCATCTTTTACTTTCACCAGCGTTTCTGGGTGAGCAAAAACAGGAAGGCAAAATGCCGCAAAAAAGGGAA
TAAGGGCGACACGGAAATGTTGAATACTCATACTCTTCCTTTTTCAATATTATTGAAGCATTTATCAGGG
TTATTGTCTCATGAGCGGATACATATTTGAATGTATTTAGAAAAATAAACAAATAGGGGTTCCGCGCACA
TTTCCCCGAAAAGTGCCACCTGAC
