>Addgene plasmid #25745 | pSLIK-Neo-TGmiR-Luc | addgene partial sequence | sequence record 31772 | 25745 with EGFP-C
CGAGCTGTACAAGTAAACTAGTCGACTAGGGATAACAGGGTAATTGTTTGAATGAGGCTTCAGTACTTTA
CAGAATCGTTGCCTGCACATCTTGGAAACACTTGCTGGGATTACTTCTTCAGGTTAACCCAACAGAAGGC
TCGAGAAGGTATATTGCTGTTGACAGTGAGCGCCCGCCTGAAGTCTCTGATTAATAGTGAAGCCACAGAT
GTATTAATCAGAGACTTCAGGCGGTTGCCTACTGCCTCGGAATTCAAGGGGCTACTTTAGGAGCAATTAT
CTTGTTTACTAAAACTGAATACCTTGCTATCTCTTTGATACATTTTTACAAAGCTGAATTAAAATGGTAT
AAATTAAATCACTTTTTTCAATTGGAAGACTAATGCGTTTTCGAGATATCTAGACCCAGCTTTCTTGTAC
AAAGTGGTTGATAACATCTCGAGCCATAAAGATGGTTAATTAACCCACCCAAGATCTGGCCTCCGCGCCG
GGTTTTGGCGCCTCCCGCGGGCGCCCCCCTCCTCACGGCGAGCGCTGCCACGTCAGACGAAGGGCGCAGC
GAGCGTCCTGATCCTTCCGCCCGGACGCTCAGGACAGCGGCCCGCTGCTCATAAGACTCGGCCTTAGAAC
CCCAGTATCAGCAGAAGGACATTTTAGGACGGGACTTGGGTGACTCTAGGGCACTGGTTTTCTTTCCAGA
GAGCGGAACAGGCGAGGAAAAGTAGTCCCTTCTCGGCGATTCTGCGGAGGGATCTCCGTGGGGCGGTGAA
CGCCGATGATTATATAAGGACGCGCCGGGTG
